>Addgene plasmid #73805 | pMAL_dstβL | depositor partial sequence | sequence record 136847 | ToxR and TM spanning helix and beta lactamase
GAGGTGATTTCTCGCAATGATTTGCATGACTTTGTTTGGCGAGAGCAAGGTTTTGAAGTCGATGATTCCA
GCTTAACCCAAGCCATTTCGACTCTGCGCAAAATGCTCAAAGATTCGACAAAGTCCCCACAATACGTCAA
AACGGTTCCGAAGCGCGGTTACCAATTGATCGCCCGAGTGGAAACGGTTGAAGAAGAGATGGCTCGCGAA
AACGAAGCTGCTCATGACATCTCTCAGCCAGAATCTGTCAATGAATACGCAGAATCAAGCAGTGTGCCTT
CATCAGCCACTGTAGTGAACACACCGCAGCCAGCCAATGTCGTGGCGAATAAATCGGCTCCAAACTTGGG
GAATCGACTCGAGCCGCTGTTCATCCCGGTTGCAGTTATGGTTACCGCTTTTAGTGGATTGGCGTTTATC
ATCTGGCTGGCTACTAGTGGGGGGTCTGATCCAAGCCAATCCAGCTTTAAACCCCTAACGCAGTTAACCG
GTGGTCACCCAGAAACGCTGGTGAAAGTAAAAGATGCTGAAGATCAGTTGGGTGCACGAGTGGGTTACAT
CGAACTGGATCTCAACAGCGGTAAGATCCTTGAGAGTTTTCGCCCCGAAGAACGTTTTCCAATGATGAGC
ACTTTTAAAGTTCTGCTATGTGGCGCGGTATTATCCCGTGTTGACGCCGGGCAAGAGCAACTCGGTCGCC
GCATACACTATTCTCAGAATGACTTGGTTGAGTACTCACCAGTCACAGAAAAGCATCTTACGGATGGCAT
GACAGTAAGAGAATTATGCAGTGCTGCCATAACCATGAGTGATAACACTGCGGCCAACTTACTTCTGACA
ACGATCGGAGGACCGAAGGAGCTAACCGCTTTTTTGCACAACATGGGGGATCATGTAACTCGCCTTGATC
GTTGGGAACCGGAGCTGAATGAAGCCATACCAAACGACGAGCGTGACACCACGATGCCTGCAGCAATGGC
AACAACGTTGCGCAAACTATTAACTGGCGAACTACTTACTCTAGCTTCCCGGCAACAATTAATAGACTGG
ATGGAGGCGGATAAAGTTGCAGGACCACTTCTGCGCTCGGCCCTTCCGGCTGGCTGGTTTATTGCTGATA
AATCTGGAGCCGGTGAGCGTGGGTCTCGCGGTATCATTGCAGCACTGGGGCCAGATGGTAAGCCCTCCCG
TATCGTAGTTATCTACACGACGGGGAGTCAGGCAACTATGGATGAACGAAATAGACAGATCGCTGAGATA
GGTGCCTCACTGATTAAGCATTGGTAGGTACCCGGCCGGGGTCTAGCATGTTATAATAACTATAACTAAT
AACGTAACGTGACTGGCAAGAGATATTTTTAAAACAATGAATAGGTTTACACTTACTTTAGTTTTATGGA
AATGAAAGATCATATCATATATAATCTAGCTAGATAAAAAATTTAGAAGCCAATGAAATCTATAAATAAA
CTAAATTAAGTTTATTTAATTAACAACTATGGATATAAAATAGGTACTAAT
