>Addgene plasmid #73805 | pMAL_dstβL | addgene partial sequence | sequence record 140049 | Amp-F 5'-AAGCCCTCCCGTATCGTAGT-3'
GTTATAATAACTATAACTAATAACGTAACGTGACTGGCAAGAGATATTTTTAAAACAATGAATAGGTTTA
CACTTACTTTAGTTTTATGGAAATGAAAGATCATATCATATATAATCTAGCTAGATAAAAAATTTAGAAG
CCAATGAAATCTATAAATAAACTAAATTAAGTTTATTTAATTAACAACTATGGATATAAAATAGGTACTA
ATCAAAATAGTGAGGAGGATATATTTGAATACATACGAACAAATTAATAAAGTGAAAAAAATACTTCGGA
AACATTTAAAAAATAACCTTATTGGTACTTACATGTTTGGATCAGGAGTTGAGAGTGGACTAAAACCAAA
TAGTGATCTTGACTTTTTAGTCGTCGTATCTGAACCATTGACAGATCAAAGTAAAGAAATACTTATACAG
AAAAATTAGACCTATTTC
