>Addgene plasmid #73805 | pMAL_dstβL | addgene partial sequence | sequence record 140053 | Amp-R 5'-ATAATACCGCGCCACATAGC-3'
ACTCTCAAGGATCTTACCGCTGTTGAGATCCAGTTCGATGTAACCCACTCGTGCACCCAACTGATCTTCA
GCATCTTTTACTTTCACCAGCGTTTCTGGGTGACCACCGGTTAACTGCGTTAGGGGTTTAAAGCTGGATT
GGCTTGGATCAGACCCCCCACTAGTAGCCAGCCAGATGATAAACGCCAATCCACTAAAAGCGGTAACCAT
AACTGCAACCGGGATGAACAGCGGCTCGAGTCGATTCCCCAAGTTTGGAGCCGATTTATTCGCCACGACA
TTGGCTGGCTGCGGTGTGTTCACTACAGTGGCTGATGAAGGCACACTGCTTGATTCTGCGTATTCATTGA
CAGATTCTGGCTGAGAGATGTCATGAGCAGCTTCGTTTTCGCGAGCCATCTCTTCTTCAACCGTTTCCAC
TCGGGCGATCAATTGGTAACCGCGCTTCGGAACCGTTTTGACGTATTGTGGGGACTTTGTCGAATCTTTG
AGCATTTTGCGCAGAGTCGAAATGGCTTGGGTTAAGCTGGAATCATCGACTTCAAAACCTTGCTCTCGCC
AAACAAAGTCATGCAAATCATTGCGAGAAATCACCTCGTTTGGACGTTGGGCCAGCAGCCAAAGAATTCG
GCTTTCGTTGCTGCCTAATCGAATGATCTCTTCACTATCTTCTTTGT
