[The description below was written by a language model from this plasmid's Addgene catalogue record.]
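Description:
pMAL_dstβL is a low-copy bacterial expression plasmid built on a pMAL-type backbone (recorded as "pmal 27", about 6.3 kb without inserts). The backbone was modified by removing the maltose-binding protein tag, changing the restriction sites of the multiple cloning site, and adding a β-lactamase (ampicillin resistance) function. It is propagated in E. coli under spectinomycin selection, conferred by a spectinomycin resistance cassette of roughly 1 kb. The origin of replication is not stated in the record, and no feature table is available to confirm element positions.

The central payload is the dsTβL chimera, a single fusion protein recorded as driven by a "ToxR promoter". It consists of ToxR at the N-terminal end, a membrane-spanning segment in the middle (here an 87 bp insert encoding the CLS transmembrane domain), and β-lactamase at the C-terminal end. A separate CAT (chloramphenicol acetyltransferase) marker of about 1 kb is also present, though its promoter is not recorded.

In ToxR-based systems of this kind, ToxR activates transcription only when brought together as a dimer. Self-association of the transmembrane segment can therefore be read out through a ToxR-responsive reporter such as CAT, giving chloramphenicol resistance. β-Lactamase protects cells from ampicillin only when it reaches the periplasm, so its activity reports correct membrane insertion of the segment. This matches the stated purpose of selecting for both insertion and homodimerization. The associated publication used the system for mutational scanning of the energetics of membrane protein insertion and association in the bacterial plasma membrane.
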