Addgene plasmid #73805: pMAL_dstβL
Purpose: Plasmid for selection for insertion and homodimerization
Depositing lab: Sarel Fleishman. Depositing organization: Weizmann Institute of Science. Publication: Mutational scanning reveals the determinants of protein insertion and association energetics in the plasma membrane. Elazar A, Weinstein J, Biran I, Fridman Y, Bibi E, Fleishman SJ. Elife. 2016 Jan 29;5. pii: e12125. doi: 10.7554/eLife.12125. PubMed 26824389.
Backbone
  Vector backbone: pmal 27
  Backbone size w/o insert (bp): 6272
  Modifications to backbone: Removed MBP tag Changed MCS restriction sites Added Ampicillin resistance
  Vector type: Bacterial Expression
Growth in bacteria
  Bacterial resistance: Spectinomycin, 50 μg/mL
  Growth temperature: 37°C
  Growth strain: DH5alpha
  Copy number: Low Copy
Gene/Insert 1
  Gene/Insert name: CAT Marker
  Species: e.coli
  Insert size (bp): 1006
  Promoter: NaN
  Cloning method: Unknown
  Sequencing primers: 5′ GGAGTGGTGAATCCGTTAGCG
Gene/Insert 2
  Gene/Insert name: ToxR (alt name: ToxR)
  Species: ecoli
  Insert size (bp): 811
  Promoter: ToxR promotor
  Tag / fusion protein: Part of the dsTbL chimera (N terminal on insert)
  Cloning method: Unknown
  Sequencing primers: 5′ GCCTGGGAATTCTTGAAGACGAAAGGG
Gene/Insert 3
  Gene/Insert name: beta lactamase
  Species: e. coli
  Promoter: ToxR promotor
  Tag / fusion protein: part of the dstbl chiemra (C terminal on insert)
  Cloning method: Unknown
  Sequencing primers: 5′ CGACTCTGCGCAAAATGCTCAAAGATTCGACAAAGTCCCC
Gene/Insert 4
  Gene/Insert name: spectomycin resistance
  Species: e.coli
  Insert size (bp): 966
  Promoter: NaN
  Cloning method: Unknown
  Sequencing primers: 5′ GGTTTACACTTACTTTAGTTTTATGG
Gene/Insert 5
  Gene/Insert name: CLS TM domain
  Species: e.coli
  Insert size (bp): 87
  Tag / fusion protein: Part Of the dstbl chiemra (N terminal on insert)
Resource information
  A portion of this plasmid was derived from a plasmid made by: The p-Mal plasmid was generously provided by the Mark Lemmon laboratory
Terms and licenses: Academic/Nonprofit Terms; Industry Terms: Not Available to Industry
How to cite: pMAL_dstβL was a gift from Sarel Fleishman (Addgene plasmid # 73805 ; http://n2t.net/addgene:73805 ; RRID:Addgene_73805)
